Addgene plasmid #163178: pKLV2-U6gRNA5(hYAP1-Y2B)-PGKpuro2ABFP-W
Purpose: Lentiviral gRNA plasmid targeting human YAP1 gene, co-expression of BFP tag
Depositing lab: Sok Ching Cheong. Depositing organization: Cancer Research Malaysia. Publication: Genome-wide CRISPR screens of oral squamous cell carcinoma reveal fitness genes in the Hippo pathway. Chai AWY, Yee PS, Price S, Yee SM, Lee HM, Tiong VK, Goncalves E, Behan FM, Bateson J, Gilbert J, Tan AC, McDermott U, Garnett MJ, Cheong SC. Elife. 2020 Sep 29;9. pii: 57761. doi: 10.7554/eLife.57761. PubMed 32990596.
Backbone
  Vector backbone: pKLV2-U6gRNA5(BbsI)-PGKpuro2ABFP-W
  Total vector size (bp): 8650
  Modifications to backbone: Used BbsI enzyme to clone in gRNA targeting human YAP1 gene
  Vector type: Mammalian Expression, Lentiviral, CRISPR
  Selectable markers: Puromycin
Growth in bacteria
  Bacterial resistance: Ampicillin, 100 μg/mL
  Growth temperature: 37°C
  Growth strain: NEB Stable
  Copy number: Unknown
Gene/Insert
  Gene/Insert name: YAP1
  gRNA/shRNA sequence: GTGCACGATCTGATGCCCGG
  Species: H. sapiens (human)
  Entrez Gene: YAP1 (a.k.a. COB1, YAP, YAP-1, YAP2, YAP65, YKI)
  Promoter: U6
  Tag / fusion protein: BFP
  Cloning method: Restriction Enzyme; 5′ cloning site BbsI (destroyed during cloning); 3′ cloning site BbsI (destroyed during cloning)
  Sequencing primers: 5′ AGATAATTAGAATTAATTTGACTG
Terms and licenses: Academic/Nonprofit Terms; Industry Terms: Not Available to Industry
How to cite: pKLV2-U6gRNA5(hYAP1-Y2B)-PGKpuro2ABFP-W was a gift from Sok Ching Cheong (Addgene plasmid # 163178 ; http://n2t.net/addgene:163178 ; RRID:Addgene_163178)
