[The description below was written by a language model from this plasmid's Addgene catalogue record and pLannotate feature annotations shown in this document.]
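Description:
pKLV2-U6gRNA5(hYAP1-Y2B)-PGKpuro2ABFP-W is a lentiviral CRISPR guide RNA vector of about 8.65 kb that expresses a single gRNA against the human YAP1 gene. It was made by inserting the YAP1-targeting spacer into the BbsI sites of the parental pKLV2-U6gRNA5(BbsI)-PGKpuro2ABFP-W backbone, destroying both sites in the process. In bacteria it is maintained through a high-copy ColE1/pUC-type origin and ampicillin resistance. An f1 origin and remnants of a lac/lacZα cloning region, flanked by T7 and T3 promoters, are also present in the backbone.

The viral portion has a CMV enhancer/promoter fused to a truncated HIV-1 5' LTR, which drives transcription of the genomic RNA in packaging cells. This is followed by the Ψ packaging signal with a gag fragment, the RRE for Rev-dependent export, and the cPPT/CTS. A second truncated LTR and a bGH polyadenylation signal lie downstream. Within the transfer cassette, a human U6 Pol III promoter drives the spacer joined to a Streptococcus pyogenes Cas9 scaffold (annotated as a tracrRNA fragment). A mouse PGK promoter drives puromycin N-acetyltransferase and TagBFP, which the plasmid name indicates are linked by a 2A peptide, and a WPRE follows to enhance expression. Transduced cells can therefore be selected with puromycin and tracked by blue fluorescence.

No Cas9 is encoded, so the nuclease must be supplied separately. The record associates the plasmid with work on fitness genes in the Hippo pathway in oral squamous cell carcinoma, consistent with use for targeted YAP1 knockout. The sequenced and theoretical records carry the same features and differ only by one nucleotide in length and in their start coordinate.
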