Features (pLannotate 1.2.2; 28 found; start..end, strand, type, name):
    242..441     +  promoter       CMV promoter: human cytomegalovirus (CMV) immediate early promoter
    459..639     +  LTR            5' LTR (truncated): truncated 5' long terminal repeat (LTR) from HIV-1
    686..811     +  misc_feature   HIV-1 Ψ: packaging signal of human immunodeficiency virus type 1
    795..1133    +  CDS            HIV-1 gag (fragment): gag protein from human immunodeficiency virus 1; gag
   1310..1543    +  misc_feature   RRE: The Rev response element (RRE) of HIV-1 allows for Rev-dependent mRNA export from the nucleus to the cytoplasm.
   1920..2020    +  CDS            Rev (fragment): human immunodeficiency virus 1 (HIV-1) Rev protein; rev; enhances nuclear export of unspliced and incompletely spliced viral mRNAs
   2070..2187    +  misc_feature   cPPT/CTS: central polypurine tract and central termination sequence of HIV-1
   2262..2502    +  promoter       U6 promoter: RNA polymerase III promoter for human U6 snRNA
   2549..2616    +  misc_RNA       tracrRNA (fragment): trans-activating CRISPR RNA for the Streptococcus pyogenes CRISPR/Cas9 system
   2639..3139    +  promoter       PGK promoter: mouse phosphoglycerate kinase 1 promoter
   3179..3775    +  CDS            PuroR (fragment): puromycin N-acetyltransferase; pac from Streptomyces; confers resistance to puromycin
   3848..4546    +  CDS            TagBFP: TagBFP is a basic (constitutively fluorescent) blue fluorescent protein published in 2008, derived from Entacmaea quadricolor. It is reported to be a very rapidly-maturing monomer with very low acid sensitivity.
   4558..5144    +  misc_feature   WPRE: woodchuck hepatitis virus posttranscriptional regulatory element
   5138..5284    +  CDS            nef (fragment): NEF_HV1LA - Experimental evidence at protein level: Swiss-Prot protein existence level 1. Extracellular Nef protein targets CD4(+) T-lymphocytes for apoptosis by interacting with CXCR4 surface receptors. From Human immunodeficiency virus type 1 group M subtype B (isolate Lai) (HIV-1).
   5292..5470    +  LTR            5' LTR (truncated): truncated 5' long terminal repeat (LTR) from HIV-1
   5496..5607    +  polyA_signal   bGH poly(A) signal: bovine growth hormone polyadenylation signal
   5746..5764    -  promoter       T3 promoter: promoter for bacteriophage T3 RNA polymerase
   5809..5825    -  protein_bind   lac operator: The lac repressor binds to the lac operator to inhibit transcription in E. coli. This inhibition can be relieved by adding lactose or isopropyl-β-D-thiogalactopyranoside (IPTG). lac repressor encoded by lacI
   5833..5863    -  promoter       lac promoter: promoter for the E. coli lac operon
   5878..5899    -  protein_bind   CAP binding site: CAP binding activates transcription in the presence of cAMP. E. coli catabolite activator protein
   5912..6004    -  CDS            lacI (fragment): lac repressor; lacI; The lac repressor binds to the lac operator to inhibit transcription in E. coli. This inhibition can be relieved by adding lactose or isopropyl-β-D-thiogalactopyranoside (IPTG).
   6187..6775    -  rep_origin     ori: high-copy-number ColE1/pMB1/pBR322/pUC origin of replication
   6946..7806    -  CDS            AmpR: β-lactamase; bla; confers resistance to ampicillin, carbenicillin, and related antibiotics
   7807..7911    -  promoter       AmpR promoter: bla
   7964..8392    -  rep_origin     f1 ori (sequence partly withheld): f1 bacteriophage origin of replication; arrow indicates direction of (+) strand synthesis
   8397..8552    -  CDS            lacZα (fragment): LacZα fragment of β-galactosidase; lacZ fragment
   8560..8578    +  promoter       T7 promoter: promoter for bacteriophage T7 RNA polymerase
   8592..241     +  enhancer       CMV enhancer (across the origin): human cytomegalovirus immediate early enhancer
>Addgene plasmid #163178 | pKLV2-U6gRNA5(hYAP1-Y2B)-PGKpuro2ABFP-W | depositor full sequence | sequence record 316222 | Theoretical
GTCAATAATGACGTATGTTCCCATAGTAACGCCAATAGGGACTTTCCATTGACGTCAATGGGTGGAGTAT
TTACGGTAAACTGCCCACTTGGCAGTACATCAAGTGTATCATATGCCAAGTACGCCCCCTATTGACGTCA
ATGACGGTAAATGGCCCGCCTGGCATTATGCCCAGTACATGACCTTATGGGACTTTCCTACTTGGCAGTA
CATCTACGTATTAGTCATCGCTATTACCATGGTGATGCGGTTTTGGCAGTACATCAATGGGCGTGGATAG
CGGTTTGACTCACGGGGATTTCCAAGTCTCCACCCCATTGACGTCAATGGGAGTTTGTTTTGGCACCAAA
ATCAACGGGACTTTCCAAAATGTCGTAACAACTCCGCCCCATTGACGCAAATGGGCGGTAGGCGTGTACG
GTGGGAGGTCTATATAAGCAGCGCGTTTTGCCTGTACTGGGTCTCTCTGGTTAGACCAGATCTGAGCCTG
GGAGCTCTCTGGCTAACTAGGGAACCCACTGCTTAAGCCTCAATAAAGCTTGCCTTGAGTGCTTCAAGTA
GTGTGTGCCCGTCTGTTGTGTGACTCTGGTAACTAGAGATCCCTCAGACCCTTTTAGTCAGTGTGGAAAA
TCTCTAGCAGTGGCGCCCGAACAGGGACTTGAAAGCGAAAGGGAAACCAGAGGAGCTCTCTCGACGCAGG
ACTCGGCTTGCTGAAGCGCGCACGGCAAGAGGCGAGGGGCGGCGACTGGTGAGTACGCCAAAAATTTTGA
CTAGCGGAGGCTAGAAGGAGAGAGATGGGTGCGAGAGCGTCAGTATTAAGCGGGGGAGAATTAGATCGCG
ATGGGAAAAAATTCGGTTAAGGCCAGGGGGAAAGAAAAAATATAAATTAAAACATATAGTATGGGCAAGC
AGGGAGCTAGAACGATTCGCAGTTAATCCTGGCCTGTTAGAAACATCAGAAGGCTGTAGACAAATACTGG
GACAGCTACAACCATCCCTTCAGACAGGATCAGAAGAACTTAGATCATTATATAATACAGTAGCAACCCT
CTATTGTGTGCATCAAAGGATAGAGATAAAAGACACCAAGGAAGCTTTAGACAAGATAGAGGAAGAGCAA
AACAAAAGTAAGACCACCGCACAGCAAGCGGCCGGCCGCGCTGATCTTCAGACCTGGAGGAGGAGATATG
AGGGACAATTGGAGAAGTGAATTATATAAATATAAAGTAGTAAAAATTGAACCATTAGGAGTAGCACCCA
CCAAGGCAAAGAGAAGAGTGGTGCAGAGAGAAAAAAGAGCAGTGGGAATAGGAGCTTTGTTCCTTGGGTT
CTTGGGAGCAGCAGGAAGCACTATGGGCGCAGCGTCAATGACGCTGACGGTACAGGCCAGACAATTATTG
TCTGGTATAGTGCAGCAGCAGAACAATTTGCTGAGGGCTATTGAGGCGCAACAGCATCTGTTGCAACTCA
CAGTCTGGGGCATCAAGCAGCTCCAGGCAAGAATCCTGGCTGTGGAAAGATACCTAAAGGATCAACAGCT
CCTGGGGATTTGGGGTTGCTCTGGAAAACTCATTTGCACCACTGCTGTGCCTTGGAATGCTAGTTGGAGT
AATAAATCTCTGGAACAGATTTGGAATCACACGACCTGGATGGAGTGGGACAGAGAAATTAACAATTACA
CAAGCTTAATACACTCCTTAATTGAAGAATCGCAAAACCAGCAAGAAAAGAATGAACAAGAATTATTGGA
ATTAGATAAATGGGCAAGTTTGTGGAATTGGTTTAACATAACAAATTGGCTGTGGTATATAAAATTATTC
ATAATGATAGTAGGAGGCTTGGTAGGTTTAAGAATAGTTTTTGCTGTACTTTCTATAGTGAATAGAGTTA
GGCAGGGATATTCACCATTATCGTTTCAGACCCACCTCCCAACCCCGAGGGGACCCGACAGGCCCGAAGG
AATAGAAGAAGAAGGTGGAGAGAGAGACAGAGACAGATCCATTCGATTAGTGAACGGATCGGCACTGCGT
GCGCCAATTCTGCAGACAAATGGCAGTATTCATCCACAATTTTAAAAGAAAAGGGGGGATTGGGGGGTAC
AGTGCAGGGGAAAGAATAGTAGACATAATAGCAACAGACATACAAACTAAAGAATTACAAAAACAAATTA
CAAAAATTCAAAATTTTCGGGTTTATTACAGGGACAGCAGAGATCCAGTTTGGTTAGTACCGGGCCCTAC
GCGTCCAAGGTCGGGCAGGAAGAGGGCCTATTTCCCATGATTCCTTCATATTTGCATATACGATACAAGG
CTGTTAGAGAGATAATTAGAATTAATTTGACTGTAAACACAAAGATATTAGTACAAAATACGTGACGTAG
AAAGTAATAATTTCTTGGGTAGTTTGCAGTTTTAAAATTATGTTTTAAAATGGACTATCATATGCTTACC
GTAACTTGAAAGTATTTCGATTTCTTGGCTTTATATATCTTGTGGAAAGGACGAAACACCGTGCACGATC
TGATGCCCGGGTTTAAGAGCTATGCTGGAAACAGCATAGCAAGTTTAAATAAGGCTAGTCCGTTATCAAC
TTGAAAAAGTGGCACCGAGTCGGTGCTTTTTTTGGATCCAATTCTACCGGGTAGGGGAGGCGCTTTTCCC
AAGGCAGTCTGGAGCATGCGCTTTAGCAGCCCCGCTGGGCACTTGGCGCTACACAAGTGGCCTCTGGCCT
CGCACACATTCCACATCCACCGGTAGGCGCCAACCGGCTCCGTTCTTTGGTGGCCCCTTCGCGCCACCTT
CTACTCCTCCCCTAGTCAGGAAGTTCCCCCCCGCCCCGCAGCTCGCGTCGTGCAGGACGTGACAAATGGA
AGTAGCACGTCTCACTAGTCTCGTGCAGATGGACAGCACCGCTGAGCAATGGAAGCGGGTAGGCCTTTGG
GGCAGCGGCCAATAGCAGCTTTGCTCCTTCGCTTTCTGGGCTCAGAGGCTGGGAAGGGGTGGGTCCGGGG
GNNNGGCTCAGGGGCGGGCTCAGGGGCGGGGCGGGCGCCCGAAGGTCCTCCGGAGGCCCGGCATTCTGCA
CGCTTCAAAAGCGCACGTCTGCCGCGCTGTTCTCCTCTTCCTCATCTCCGGGCCTTTCGACCTGCATCCA
TCTAGATCTCGAGCAGCTGAAGCTTACCATGACCGAGTACAAGCCCACGGTGCGCCTCGCCACCCGCGAC
GACGTCCCCAGGGCCGTACGCACCCTCGCCGCCGCGTTCGCCGACTACCCCGCCACGCGCCACACCGTCG
ATCCGGACCGCCACATCGAGCGGGTCACCGAGCTGCAAGAACTCTTCCTCACGCGCGTCGGGCTCGACAT
CGGCAAGGTGTGGGTCGCGGACGACGGCGCCGCGGTGGCGGTCTGGACCACGCCGGAGAGCGTCGAAGCG
GGGGCGGTGTTCGCCGAGATCGGCCCGCGCATGGCCGAGTTGAGCGGTTCCCGGCTGGCCGCGCAGCAAC
AGATGGAAGGCCTCCTGGCGCCGCACCGGCCCAAGGAGCCCGCGTGGTTCCTGGCCACCGTCGGCGTCTC
GCCCGACCACCAGGGCAAGGGTCTGGGCAGCGCCGTCGTGCTCCCCGGAGTGGAGGCGGCCGAGCGCGCC
GGGGTGCCCGCCTTCCTGGAGACCTCCGCGCCCCGCAACCTCCCCTTCTACGAGCGGCTCGGCTTCACCG
TCACCGCCGACGTCGAGGTGCCCGAAGGACCGCGCACCTGGTGCATGACCCGCAAGCCCGGTGCCGGCGG
CGGGTCCGGAGGAGAGGGCAGAGGAAGTCTCCTAACATGCGGTGACGTGGAGGAGAATCCTGGCCCAATG
AGCGAGCTGATTAAGGAGAACATGCACATGAAGCTGTACATGGAGGGCACCGTGGACAACCATCACTTCA
AGTGCACATCCGAGGGCGAAGGCAAGCCCTACGAGGGCACCCAGACCATGAGAATCAAGGTGGTCGAGGG
CGGCCCTCTCCCCTTCGCCTTCGACATCCTGGCTACTAGCTTCCTCTACGGCAGCAAGACCTTCATCAAC
CACACCCAGGGCATCCCCGACTTCTTCAAGCAGTCCTTCCCTGAGGGCTTCACATGGGAGAGAGTCACCA
CATACGAGGACGGGGGCGTGCTGACCGCTACCCAGGACACCAGCCTCCAGGACGGCTGCCTCATCTACAA
CGTCAAGATCAGAGGGGTGAACTTCACATCCAACGGCCCTGTGATGCAGAAGAAAACACTCGGCTGGGAG
GCCTTCACCGAGACGCTGTACCCCGCTGACGGCGGCCTGGAAGGCAGAAACGACATGGCCCTGAAGCTCG
TGGGCGGGAGCCATCTGATCGCAAACATCAAGACCACATATAGATCCAAGAAACCCGCTAAGAACCTCAA
GATGCCTGGCGTCTACTATGTGGACTACAGACTGGAAAGAATCAAGGAGGCCAACAACGAGACCTACGTC
GAGCAGCACGAGGTGGCAGTGGCCAGATACTGCGACCTCCCTAGCAAACTGGGGCACAAGCTTAATTGAG
CGGCCGCTCAACCTCTGGATTACAAAATTTGTGAAAGATTGACTGGTATTCTTAACTATGTTGCTCCTTT
TACGCTATGTGGATACGCTGCTTTAATGCCTTTGTATCATGCTATTGCTTCCCGTATGGCTTTCATTTTC
TCCTCCTTGTATAAATCCTGGTTGCTGTCTCTTTATGAGGAGTTGTGGCCCGTTGTCAGGCAACGTGGCG
TGGTGTGCACTGTGTTTGCTGACGCAACCCCCACTGGTTGGGGCATTGCCACCACCTGTCAGCTCCTTTC
CGGGACTTTCGCTTTCCCCCTCCCTATTGCCACGGCGGAACTCATCGCCGCCTGCCTTGCCCGCTGCTGG
ACAGGGGCTCGGCTGTTGGGCACTGACAATTCCGTGGTGTTGTCGGGGAAATCATCGTCCTTTCCTTGGC
TGCTCGCCTGTGTTGCCACCTGGATTCTGCGCGGGACGTCCTTCTGCTACGTCCCTTCGGCCCTCAATCC
AGCGGACCTTCCTTCCCGCGGCCTGCTGCCGGCTCTGCGGCCTCTTCCGCGTCTACGCCTTCGCCCTCAG
ACGAGTCGGATCTCCCTTTGGGCCGCCTCCCCGCAGGTACCTTTAAGACCAATGACTTACAAGGCAGCTG
TAGATCTTAGCCACTTTTTAAAAGAAAAGGGGGGACTGGAAGGGCTAATTCACTCCCAAAGAAGTCAAGA
TCTGCTTTTTGCCTGTACTGGGTCTCTCTGGTTAGACCAGAGTCTCTCTGGTTAGACCAGATCTGAGCCT
GGGAGCTCTCTGGCTAACTAGGGAACCCACTGCTTAAGCCTCAATAAAGCTTGCCTTGAGTGCTTCAAGT
AGTGTGTGCCCGTCTGTTGTGTGACTCTGGTAACTAGAGATCCCTCAGACCCTTTTAGTCAGTGTGGAAA
ATCTCTAGCAGTTTAAACCCGCTGATCAGCCTCGACTGTGCCTTCTAGTTGCCAGCCATCTGTTGTTTGC
CCCTCCCCCGTGCCTTCCTTGACCCTGGAAGGTGCCACTCCCACTGTCCTTTCCTAATAAAATGAGGAAA
TTGCATCGCATTGTCTGAGTAGGTGTCATTCTATTCTGGGGGGTGGGGTGGGGCAGGACAGCAAGGGGGA
GGATTGGGAAGTCAATAGCAGGCATGCTGGGGATGCGGTGGGCTCTATGGGCGGCCGTTAATTAAGCTTT
TGTTCCCTTTAGTGAGGGTTAATTGCGCGCTTGGCGTAATCATGGTCATAGCTGTTTCCTGTGTGAAATT
GTTATCCGCTCACAATTCCACACAACATACGAGCCGGGAGCATAAAGTGTAAAGCCTGGGGTGCCTAATG
AGTGAGCTAACTCACATTAATTGCGTTGCGCTCACTGCCCGCTTTCCAGTCGGGAAACCTGTCGTGCCAG
CTGCATTAATGAATCGGCCAACGCGCGGGGAGAGGCGGTTTGCGTATTGGGCGCTCTTCCGCTTCCTCGC
TCACTGACTCGCTGCGCTCGGTCGTTCGGCTGCGGCGAGCGGTATCAGCTCACTCAAAGGCGGTAATACG
GTTATCCACAGAATCAGGGGATAACGCAGGAAAGAACATGTGAGCAAAAGGCCAGCAAAAGGCCAGGAAC
CGTAAAAAGGCCGCGTTGCTGGCGTTTTTCCATAGGCTCCGCCCCCCTGACGAGCATCACAAAAATCGAC
GCTCAAGTCAGAGGTGGCGAAACCCGACAGGACTATAAAGATACCAGGCGTTTCCCCCTGGAAGCTCCCT
CGTGCGCTCTCCTGTTCCGACCCTGCCGCTTACCGGATACCTGTCCGCCTTTCTCCCTTCGGGAAGCGTG
GCGCTTTCTCATAGCTCACGCTGTAGGTATCTCAGTTCGGTGTAGGTCGTTCGCTCCAAGCTGGGCTGTG
TGCACGAACCCCCCGTTCAGCCCGACCGCTGCGCCTTATCCGGTAACTATCGTCTTGAGTCCAACCCGGT
AAGACACGACTTATCGCCACTGGCAGCAGCCACTGGTAACAGGATTAGCAGAGCGAGGTATGTAGGCGGT
GCTACAGAGTTCTTGAAGTGGTGGCCTAACTACGGCTACACTAGAAGAACAGTATTTGGTATCTGCGCTC
TGCTGAAGCCAGTTACCTTCGGAAAAAGAGTTGGTAGCTCTTGATCCGGCAAACAAACCACCGCTGGTAG
CGGTGGTTTTTTTGTTTGCAAGCAGCAGATTACGCGCAGAAAAAAAGGATCTCAAGAAGATCCTTTGATC
TTTTCTACGGGGTCTGACGCTCAGTGGAACGAAAACTCACGTTAAGGGATTTTGGTCATGAGATTATCAA
AAAGGATCTTCACCTAGATCCTTTTAAATTAAAAATGAAGTTTTAAATCAATCTAAAGTATATATGAGTA
AACTTGGTCTGACAGTTACCAATGCTTAATCAGTGAGGCACCTATCTCAGCGATCTGTCTATTTCGTTCA
TCCATAGTTGCCTGACTCCCCGTCGTGTAGATAACTACGATACGGGAGGGCTTACCATCTGGCCCCAGTG
CTGCAATGATACCGCGAGACCCACGCTCACCGGCTCCAGATTTATCAGCAATAAACCAGCCAGCCGGAAG
GGCCGAGCGCAGAAGTGGTCCTGCAACTTTATCCGCCTCCATCCAGTCTATTAATTGTTGCCGGGAAGCT
AGAGTAAGTAGTTCGCCAGTTAATAGTTTGCGCAACGTTGTTGCCATTGCTACAGGCATCGTGGTGTCAC
GCTCGTCGTTTGGTATGGCTTCATTCAGCTCCGGTTCCCAACGATCAAGGCGAGTTACATGATCCCCCAT
GTTGTGCAAAAAAGCGGTTAGCTCCTTCGGTCCTCCGATCGTTGTCAGAAGTAAGTTGGCCGCAGTGTTA
TCACTCATGGTTATGGCAGCACTGCATAATTCTCTTACTGTCATGCCATCCGTAAGATGCTTTTCTGTGA
CTGGTGAGTACTCAACCAAGTCATTCTGAGAATAGTGTATGCGGCGACCGAGTTGCTCTTGCCCGGCGTC
AATACGGGATAATACCGCGCCACATAGCAGAACTTTAAAAGTGCTCATCATTGGAAAACGTTCTTCGGGG
CGAAAACTCTCAAGGATCTTACCGCTGTTGAGATCCAGTTCGATGTAACCCACTCGTGCACCCAACTGAT
CTTCAGCATCTTTTACTTTCACCAGCGTTTCTGGGTGAGCAAAAACAGGAAGGCAAAATGCCGCAAAAAA
GGGAATAAGGGCGACACGGAAATGTTGAATACTCATACTCTTCCTTTTTCAATATTATTGAAGCATTTAT
CAGGGTTATTGTCTCATGAGCGGATACATATTTGAATGTATTTAGAAAAATAAACAAATAGGGGTTCCGC
GCACATTTCCCCGAAAAGTGCCACCTAAATTGTAAGCGTTAATATTTTGTTAAAATTCGCGTTAAATTTT
TGTTAAATCAGCTCATTTTTTAACCAATAGGCCGAAATCGGCAAAATCCCTTATAAATCAAAAGAATAGA
CCGAGATAGGGT
[37 nt withheld, positions 8063-8099]
AAAGAACGTGGACTCCAACGTCAAAGG
[49 nt withheld, positions 8127-8175]
T
[91 nt withheld, positions 8177-8267]
G
[124 nt withheld, positions 8269-8392]
CCCATTCGCCATTCAGGCTGCGCAACTGTTGGGAAGGGCGATCGGTGCGGGCCTCTTCGCTATTACGCCA
GCTGGCGAAAGGGGGATGTGCTGCAAGGCGATTAAGTTGGGTAACGCCAGGGTTTTCCCAGTCACGACGT
TGTAAAACGACGGCCAGTGAGCGCGCGTAATACGACTCACTATAGGGCGAATTGACTAGTACATAACTTA
CGGTAAATGGCCCGCCTGGCTGACCGCCCAACGACCCCCGCCCATTGAC
