Features (pLannotate 1.2.2; 28 found; start..end, strand, type, name):
    115..133     +  promoter       T7 promoter: promoter for bacteriophage T7 RNA polymerase
    147..447     +  enhancer       CMV enhancer: human cytomegalovirus immediate early enhancer
    448..647     +  promoter       CMV promoter: human cytomegalovirus (CMV) immediate early promoter
    665..845     +  LTR            5' LTR (truncated): truncated 5' long terminal repeat (LTR) from HIV-1
    892..1017    +  misc_feature   HIV-1 Ψ: packaging signal of human immunodeficiency virus type 1
   1001..1339    +  CDS            HIV-1 gag (fragment): gag protein from human immunodeficiency virus 1; gag
   1516..1749    +  misc_feature   RRE: The Rev response element (RRE) of HIV-1 allows for Rev-dependent mRNA export from the nucleus to the cytoplasm.
   2126..2226    +  CDS            Rev (fragment): human immunodeficiency virus 1 (HIV-1) Rev protein; rev; enhances nuclear export of unspliced and incompletely spliced viral mRNAs
   2276..2393    +  misc_feature   cPPT/CTS: central polypurine tract and central termination sequence of HIV-1
   2468..2708    +  promoter       U6 promoter: RNA polymerase III promoter for human U6 snRNA
   2755..2822    +  misc_RNA       tracrRNA (fragment): trans-activating CRISPR RNA for the Streptococcus pyogenes CRISPR/Cas9 system
   2845..3344    +  promoter       PGK promoter: mouse phosphoglycerate kinase 1 promoter
   3384..3980    +  CDS            PuroR (fragment): puromycin N-acetyltransferase; pac from Streptomyces; confers resistance to puromycin
   4053..4751    +  CDS            TagBFP: TagBFP is a basic (constitutively fluorescent) blue fluorescent protein published in 2008, derived from Entacmaea quadricolor. It is reported to be a very rapidly-maturing monomer with very low acid sensitivity.
   4763..5349    +  misc_feature   WPRE: woodchuck hepatitis virus posttranscriptional regulatory element
   5343..5489    +  CDS            nef (fragment): NEF_HV1LA - Experimental evidence at protein level: Swiss-Prot protein existence level 1. Extracellular Nef protein targets CD4(+) T-lymphocytes for apoptosis by interacting with CXCR4 surface receptors. From Human immunodeficiency virus type 1 group M subtype B (isolate Lai) (HIV-1).
   5497..5675    +  LTR            5' LTR (truncated): truncated 5' long terminal repeat (LTR) from HIV-1
   5701..5812    +  polyA_signal   bGH poly(A) signal: bovine growth hormone polyadenylation signal
   5951..5969    -  promoter       T3 promoter: promoter for bacteriophage T3 RNA polymerase
   6014..6030    -  protein_bind   lac operator: The lac repressor binds to the lac operator to inhibit transcription in E. coli. This inhibition can be relieved by adding lactose or isopropyl-β-D-thiogalactopyranoside (IPTG). lac repressor encoded by lacI
   6038..6068    -  promoter       lac promoter: promoter for the E. coli lac operon
   6083..6104    -  protein_bind   CAP binding site: CAP binding activates transcription in the presence of cAMP. E. coli catabolite activator protein
   6117..6209    -  CDS            lacI (fragment): lac repressor; lacI; The lac repressor binds to the lac operator to inhibit transcription in E. coli. This inhibition can be relieved by adding lactose or isopropyl-β-D-thiogalactopyranoside (IPTG).
   6392..6980    -  rep_origin     ori: high-copy-number ColE1/pMB1/pBR322/pUC origin of replication
   7151..8011    -  CDS            AmpR: β-lactamase; bla; confers resistance to ampicillin, carbenicillin, and related antibiotics
   8012..8116    -  promoter       AmpR promoter: bla
   8169..8597    -  rep_origin     f1 ori (sequence partly withheld): f1 bacteriophage origin of replication; arrow indicates direction of (+) strand synthesis
   8602..107     -  CDS            lacZα (fragment) (across the origin): LacZα fragment of β-galactosidase; lacZ fragment
>Addgene plasmid #163178 | pKLV2-U6gRNA5(hYAP1-Y2B)-PGKpuro2ABFP-W | addgene full sequence | sequence record 325157 | Addgene NGS Result
TCTTCGCTATTACGCCAGCTGGCGAAAGGGGGATGTGCTGCAAGGCGATTAAGTTGGGTAACGCCAGGGT
TTTCCCAGTCACGACGTTGTAAAACGACGGCCAGTGAGCGCGCGTAATACGACTCACTATAGGGCGAATT
GACTAGTACATAACTTACGGTAAATGGCCCGCCTGGCTGACCGCCCAACGACCCCCGCCCATTGACGTCA
ATAATGACGTATGTTCCCATAGTAACGCCAATAGGGACTTTCCATTGACGTCAATGGGTGGAGTATTTAC
GGTAAACTGCCCACTTGGCAGTACATCAAGTGTATCATATGCCAAGTACGCCCCCTATTGACGTCAATGA
CGGTAAATGGCCCGCCTGGCATTATGCCCAGTACATGACCTTATGGGACTTTCCTACTTGGCAGTACATC
TACGTATTAGTCATCGCTATTACCATGGTGATGCGGTTTTGGCAGTACATCAATGGGCGTGGATAGCGGT
TTGACTCACGGGGATTTCCAAGTCTCCACCCCATTGACGTCAATGGGAGTTTGTTTTGGCACCAAAATCA
ACGGGACTTTCCAAAATGTCGTAACAACTCCGCCCCATTGACGCAAATGGGCGGTAGGCGTGTACGGTGG
GAGGTCTATATAAGCAGCGCGTTTTGCCTGTACTGGGTCTCTCTGGTTAGACCAGATCTGAGCCTGGGAG
CTCTCTGGCTAACTAGGGAACCCACTGCTTAAGCCTCAATAAAGCTTGCCTTGAGTGCTTCAAGTAGTGT
GTGCCCGTCTGTTGTGTGACTCTGGTAACTAGAGATCCCTCAGACCCTTTTAGTCAGTGTGGAAAATCTC
TAGCAGTGGCGCCCGAACAGGGACTTGAAAGCGAAAGGGAAACCAGAGGAGCTCTCTCGACGCAGGACTC
GGCTTGCTGAAGCGCGCACGGCAAGAGGCGAGGGGCGGCGACTGGTGAGTACGCCAAAAATTTTGACTAG
CGGAGGCTAGAAGGAGAGAGATGGGTGCGAGAGCGTCAGTATTAAGCGGGGGAGAATTAGATCGCGATGG
GAAAAAATTCGGTTAAGGCCAGGGGGAAAGAAAAAATATAAATTAAAACATATAGTATGGGCAAGCAGGG
AGCTAGAACGATTCGCAGTTAATCCTGGCCTGTTAGAAACATCAGAAGGCTGTAGACAAATACTGGGACA
GCTACAACCATCCCTTCAGACAGGATCAGAAGAACTTAGATCATTATATAATACAGTAGCAACCCTCTAT
TGTGTGCATCAAAGGATAGAGATAAAAGACACCAAGGAAGCTTTAGACAAGATAGAGGAAGAGCAAAACA
AAAGTAAGACCACCGCACAGCAAGCGGCCGGCCGCGCTGATCTTCAGACCTGGAGGAGGAGATATGAGGG
ACAATTGGAGAAGTGAATTATATAAATATAAAGTAGTAAAAATTGAACCATTAGGAGTAGCACCCACCAA
GGCAAAGAGAAGAGTGGTGCAGAGAGAAAAAAGAGCAGTGGGAATAGGAGCTTTGTTCCTTGGGTTCTTG
GGAGCAGCAGGAAGCACTATGGGCGCAGCGTCAATGACGCTGACGGTACAGGCCAGACAATTATTGTCTG
GTATAGTGCAGCAGCAGAACAATTTGCTGAGGGCTATTGAGGCGCAACAGCATCTGTTGCAACTCACAGT
CTGGGGCATCAAGCAGCTCCAGGCAAGAATCCTGGCTGTGGAAAGATACCTAAAGGATCAACAGCTCCTG
GGGATTTGGGGTTGCTCTGGAAAACTCATTTGCACCACTGCTGTGCCTTGGAATGCTAGTTGGAGTAATA
AATCTCTGGAACAGATTTGGAATCACACGACCTGGATGGAGTGGGACAGAGAAATTAACAATTACACAAG
CTTAATACACTCCTTAATTGAAGAATCGCAAAACCAGCAAGAAAAGAATGAACAAGAATTATTGGAATTA
GATAAATGGGCAAGTTTGTGGAATTGGTTTAACATAACAAATTGGCTGTGGTATATAAAATTATTCATAA
TGATAGTAGGAGGCTTGGTAGGTTTAAGAATAGTTTTTGCTGTACTTTCTATAGTGAATAGAGTTAGGCA
GGGATATTCACCATTATCGTTTCAGACCCACCTCCCAACCCCGAGGGGACCCGACAGGCCCGAAGGAATA
GAAGAAGAAGGTGGAGAGAGAGACAGAGACAGATCCATTCGATTAGTGAACGGATCGGCACTGCGTGCGC
CAATTCTGCAGACAAATGGCAGTATTCATCCACAATTTTAAAAGAAAAGGGGGGATTGGGGGGTACAGTG
CAGGGGAAAGAATAGTAGACATAATAGCAACAGACATACAAACTAAAGAATTACAAAAACAAATTACAAA
AATTCAAAATTTTCGGGTTTATTACAGGGACAGCAGAGATCCAGTTTGGTTAGTACCGGGCCCTACGCGT
CCAAGGTCGGGCAGGAAGAGGGCCTATTTCCCATGATTCCTTCATATTTGCATATACGATACAAGGCTGT
TAGAGAGATAATTAGAATTAATTTGACTGTAAACACAAAGATATTAGTACAAAATACGTGACGTAGAAAG
TAATAATTTCTTGGGTAGTTTGCAGTTTTAAAATTATGTTTTAAAATGGACTATCATATGCTTACCGTAA
CTTGAAAGTATTTCGATTTCTTGGCTTTATATATCTTGTGGAAAGGACGAAACACCGTGCACGATCTGAT
GCCCGGGTTTAAGAGCTATGCTGGAAACAGCATAGCAAGTTTAAATAAGGCTAGTCCGTTATCAACTTGA
AAAAGTGGCACCGAGTCGGTGCTTTTTTTGGATCCAATTCTACCGGGTAGGGGAGGCGCTTTTCCCAAGG
CAGTCTGGAGCATGCGCTTTAGCAGCCCCGCTGGGCACTTGGCGCTACACAAGTGGCCTCTGGCCTCGCA
CACATTCCACATCCACCGGTAGGCGCCAACCGGCTCCGTTCTTTGGTGGCCCCTTCGCGCCACCTTCTAC
TCCTCCCCTAGTCAGGAAGTTCCCCCCCGCCCCGCAGCTCGCGTCGTGCAGGACGTGACAAATGGAAGTA
GCACGTCTCACTAGTCTCGTGCAGATGGACAGCACCGCTGAGCAATGGAAGCGGGTAGGCCTTTGGGGCA
GCGGCCAATAGCAGCTTTGCTCCTTCGCTTTCTGGGCTCAGAGGCTGGGAAGGGGTGGGTCCGGGGGCGG
GCTCAGGGGCGGGCTCAGGGGCGGGGCGGGCGCCCGAAGGTCCTCCGGAGGCCCGGCATTCTGCACGCTT
CAAAAGCGCACGTCTGCCGCGCTGTTCTCCTCTTCCTCATCTCCGGGCCTTTCGACCTGCATCCATCTAG
ATCTCGAGCAGCTGAAGCTTACCATGACCGAGTACAAGCCCACGGTGCGCCTCGCCACCCGCGACGACGT
CCCCAGGGCCGTACGCACCCTCGCCGCCGCGTTCGCCGACTACCCCGCCACGCGCCACACCGTCGATCCG
GACCGCCACATCGAGCGGGTCACCGAGCTGCAAGAACTCTTCCTCACGCGCGTCGGGCTCGACATCGGCA
AGGTGTGGGTCGCGGACGACGGCGCCGCGGTGGCGGTCTGGACCACGCCGGAGAGCGTCGAAGCGGGGGC
GGTGTTCGCCGAGATCGGCCCGCGCATGGCCGAGTTGAGCGGTTCCCGGCTGGCCGCGCAGCAACAGATG
GAAGGCCTCCTGGCGCCGCACCGGCCCAAGGAGCCCGCGTGGTTCCTGGCCACCGTCGGCGTCTCGCCCG
ACCACCAGGGCAAGGGTCTGGGCAGCGCCGTCGTGCTCCCCGGAGTGGAGGCGGCCGAGCGCGCCGGGGT
GCCCGCCTTCCTGGAGACCTCCGCGCCCCGCAACCTCCCCTTCTACGAGCGGCTCGGCTTCACCGTCACC
GCCGACGTCGAGGTGCCCGAAGGACCGCGCACCTGGTGCATGACCCGCAAGCCCGGTGCCGGCGGCGGGT
CCGGAGGAGAGGGCAGAGGAAGTCTCCTAACATGCGGTGACGTGGAGGAGAATCCTGGCCCAATGAGCGA
GCTGATTAAGGAGAACATGCACATGAAGCTGTACATGGAGGGCACCGTGGACAACCATCACTTCAAGTGC
ACATCCGAGGGCGAAGGCAAGCCCTACGAGGGCACCCAGACCATGAGAATCAAGGTGGTCGAGGGCGGCC
CTCTCCCCTTCGCCTTCGACATCCTGGCTACTAGCTTCCTCTACGGCAGCAAGACCTTCATCAACCACAC
CCAGGGCATCCCCGACTTCTTCAAGCAGTCCTTCCCTGAGGGCTTCACATGGGAGAGAGTCACCACATAC
GAGGACGGGGGCGTGCTGACCGCTACCCAGGACACCAGCCTCCAGGACGGCTGCCTCATCTACAACGTCA
AGATCAGAGGGGTGAACTTCACATCCAACGGCCCTGTGATGCAGAAGAAAACACTCGGCTGGGAGGCCTT
CACCGAGACGCTGTACCCCGCTGACGGCGGCCTGGAAGGCAGAAACGACATGGCCCTGAAGCTCGTGGGC
GGGAGCCATCTGATCGCAAACATCAAGACCACATATAGATCCAAGAAACCCGCTAAGAACCTCAAGATGC
CTGGCGTCTACTATGTGGACTACAGACTGGAAAGAATCAAGGAGGCCAACAACGAGACCTACGTCGAGCA
GCACGAGGTGGCAGTGGCCAGATACTGCGACCTCCCTAGCAAACTGGGGCACAAGCTTAATTGAGCGGCC
GCTCAACCTCTGGATTACAAAATTTGTGAAAGATTGACTGGTATTCTTAACTATGTTGCTCCTTTTACGC
TATGTGGATACGCTGCTTTAATGCCTTTGTATCATGCTATTGCTTCCCGTATGGCTTTCATTTTCTCCTC
CTTGTATAAATCCTGGTTGCTGTCTCTTTATGAGGAGTTGTGGCCCGTTGTCAGGCAACGTGGCGTGGTG
TGCACTGTGTTTGCTGACGCAACCCCCACTGGTTGGGGCATTGCCACCACCTGTCAGCTCCTTTCCGGGA
CTTTCGCTTTCCCCCTCCCTATTGCCACGGCGGAACTCATCGCCGCCTGCCTTGCCCGCTGCTGGACAGG
GGCTCGGCTGTTGGGCACTGACAATTCCGTGGTGTTGTCGGGGAAATCATCGTCCTTTCCTTGGCTGCTC
GCCTGTGTTGCCACCTGGATTCTGCGCGGGACGTCCTTCTGCTACGTCCCTTCGGCCCTCAATCCAGCGG
ACCTTCCTTCCCGCGGCCTGCTGCCGGCTCTGCGGCCTCTTCCGCGTCTACGCCTTCGCCCTCAGACGAG
TCGGATCTCCCTTTGGGCCGCCTCCCCGCAGGTACCTTTAAGACCAATGACTTACAAGGCAGCTGTAGAT
CTTAGCCACTTTTTAAAAGAAAAGGGGGGACTGGAAGGGCTAATTCACTCCCAAAGAAGTCAAGATCTGC
TTTTTGCCTGTACTGGGTCTCTCTGGTTAGACCAGAGTCTCTCTGGTTAGACCAGATCTGAGCCTGGGAG
CTCTCTGGCTAACTAGGGAACCCACTGCTTAAGCCTCAATAAAGCTTGCCTTGAGTGCTTCAAGTAGTGT
GTGCCCGTCTGTTGTGTGACTCTGGTAACTAGAGATCCCTCAGACCCTTTTAGTCAGTGTGGAAAATCTC
TAGCAGTTTAAACCCGCTGATCAGCCTCGACTGTGCCTTCTAGTTGCCAGCCATCTGTTGTTTGCCCCTC
CCCCGTGCCTTCCTTGACCCTGGAAGGTGCCACTCCCACTGTCCTTTCCTAATAAAATGAGGAAATTGCA
TCGCATTGTCTGAGTAGGTGTCATTCTATTCTGGGGGGTGGGGTGGGGCAGGACAGCAAGGGGGAGGATT
GGGAAGTCAATAGCAGGCATGCTGGGGATGCGGTGGGCTCTATGGGCGGCCGTTAATTAAGCTTTTGTTC
CCTTTAGTGAGGGTTAATTGCGCGCTTGGCGTAATCATGGTCATAGCTGTTTCCTGTGTGAAATTGTTAT
CCGCTCACAATTCCACACAACATACGAGCCGGGAGCATAAAGTGTAAAGCCTGGGGTGCCTAATGAGTGA
GCTAACTCACATTAATTGCGTTGCGCTCACTGCCCGCTTTCCAGTCGGGAAACCTGTCGTGCCAGCTGCA
TTAATGAATCGGCCAACGCGCGGGGAGAGGCGGTTTGCGTATTGGGCGCTCTTCCGCTTCCTCGCTCACT
GACTCGCTGCGCTCGGTCGTTCGGCTGCGGCGAGCGGTATCAGCTCACTCAAAGGCGGTAATACGGTTAT
CCACAGAATCAGGGGATAACGCAGGAAAGAACATGTGAGCAAAAGGCCAGCAAAAGGCCAGGAACCGTAA
AAAGGCCGCGTTGCTGGCGTTTTTCCATAGGCTCCGCCCCCCTGACGAGCATCACAAAAATCGACGCTCA
AGTCAGAGGTGGCGAAACCCGACAGGACTATAAAGATACCAGGCGTTTCCCCCTGGAAGCTCCCTCGTGC
GCTCTCCTGTTCCGACCCTGCCGCTTACCGGATACCTGTCCGCCTTTCTCCCTTCGGGAAGCGTGGCGCT
TTCTCATAGCTCACGCTGTAGGTATCTCAGTTCGGTGTAGGTCGTTCGCTCCAAGCTGGGCTGTGTGCAC
GAACCCCCCGTTCAGCCCGACCGCTGCGCCTTATCCGGTAACTATCGTCTTGAGTCCAACCCGGTAAGAC
ACGACTTATCGCCACTGGCAGCAGCCACTGGTAACAGGATTAGCAGAGCGAGGTATGTAGGCGGTGCTAC
AGAGTTCTTGAAGTGGTGGCCTAACTACGGCTACACTAGAAGAACAGTATTTGGTATCTGCGCTCTGCTG
AAGCCAGTTACCTTCGGAAAAAGAGTTGGTAGCTCTTGATCCGGCAAACAAACCACCGCTGGTAGCGGTG
GTTTTTTTGTTTGCAAGCAGCAGATTACGCGCAGAAAAAAAGGATCTCAAGAAGATCCTTTGATCTTTTC
TACGGGGTCTGACGCTCAGTGGAACGAAAACTCACGTTAAGGGATTTTGGTCATGAGATTATCAAAAAGG
ATCTTCACCTAGATCCTTTTAAATTAAAAATGAAGTTTTAAATCAATCTAAAGTATATATGAGTAAACTT
GGTCTGACAGTTACCAATGCTTAATCAGTGAGGCACCTATCTCAGCGATCTGTCTATTTCGTTCATCCAT
AGTTGCCTGACTCCCCGTCGTGTAGATAACTACGATACGGGAGGGCTTACCATCTGGCCCCAGTGCTGCA
ATGATACCGCGAGACCCACGCTCACCGGCTCCAGATTTATCAGCAATAAACCAGCCAGCCGGAAGGGCCG
AGCGCAGAAGTGGTCCTGCAACTTTATCCGCCTCCATCCAGTCTATTAATTGTTGCCGGGAAGCTAGAGT
AAGTAGTTCGCCAGTTAATAGTTTGCGCAACGTTGTTGCCATTGCTACAGGCATCGTGGTGTCACGCTCG
TCGTTTGGTATGGCTTCATTCAGCTCCGGTTCCCAACGATCAAGGCGAGTTACATGATCCCCCATGTTGT
GCAAAAAAGCGGTTAGCTCCTTCGGTCCTCCGATCGTTGTCAGAAGTAAGTTGGCCGCAGTGTTATCACT
CATGGTTATGGCAGCACTGCATAATTCTCTTACTGTCATGCCATCCGTAAGATGCTTTTCTGTGACTGGT
GAGTACTCAACCAAGTCATTCTGAGAATAGTGTATGCGGCGACCGAGTTGCTCTTGCCCGGCGTCAATAC
GGGATAATACCGCGCCACATAGCAGAACTTTAAAAGTGCTCATCATTGGAAAACGTTCTTCGGGGCGAAA
ACTCTCAAGGATCTTACCGCTGTTGAGATCCAGTTCGATGTAACCCACTCGTGCACCCAACTGATCTTCA
GCATCTTTTACTTTCACCAGCGTTTCTGGGTGAGCAAAAACAGGAAGGCAAAATGCCGCAAAAAAGGGAA
TAAGGGCGACACGGAAATGTTGAATACTCATACTCTTCCTTTTTCAATATTATTGAAGCATTTATCAGGG
TTATTGTCTCATGAGCGGATACATATTTGAATGTATTTAGAAAAATAAACAAATAGGGGTTCCGCGCACA
TTTCCCCGAAAAGTGCCACCTAAATTGTAAGCGTTAATATTTTGTTAAAATTCGCGTTAAATTTTTGTTA
AATCAGCTCATTTTTTAACCAATAGGCCGAAATCGGCAAAATCCCTTATAAATCAAAAGAATAGACCGAG
ATAGGGT
[37 nt withheld, positions 8268-8304]
AAAGAACGTGGACTCCAACGTCAAAGG
[49 nt withheld, positions 8332-8380]
T
[91 nt withheld, positions 8382-8472]
G
[124 nt withheld, positions 8474-8597]
CCCATTCGCCATTCAGGCTGCGCAACTGTTGGGAAGGGCGATCGGTGCGGGCC
